Addgene plasmid #146612: pAc5.1B-lambdaN-HA-DmCCR4_168-552_I
Purpose: Insect Expression of DmCCR4_168-552
Depositing lab: Elisa Izaurralde. Depositing organization: Max Planck Institute for Developmental Biology. Publication: NOT10 and C2orf29/NOT11 form a conserved module of the CCR4-NOT complex that docks onto the NOT1 N-terminal domain. Bawankar P, Loh B, Wohlbold L, Schmidt S, Izaurralde E. RNA Biol. 2013 Feb;10(2):228-44. doi: 10.4161/rna.23018. Epub 2013 Jan 9. PubMed 23303381.
Backbone
  Vector backbone: Unknown
  Vector type: Insect Expression
Growth in bacteria
  Bacterial resistance: Ampicillin, 100 μg/mL
  Growth temperature: 37°C
  Growth strain: DH5alpha
  Copy number: Low Copy
Gene/Insert
  Gene/Insert name: DmCCR4_168-552 (alt names: twin; CG31137)
  Species: D. melanogaster (fly)
  Mutation: 4 silent mutations and 1 non silent mutations compared to the sequence given by NCBI: NM_170129.2
  Entrez Gene: twin (a.k.a. Dmel_CG31137, BEST:GH20274, CCR4, CG17741, CG31137, CG5534, CT39331, Ccr4, Dmel\CG31137, Twin, ccr4, twn)
  Cloning method: Unknown
Terms and licenses: Academic/Nonprofit Terms; Industry Terms: Not Available to Industry
Depositor comments: Plasmids from this collection were made available to the research community and donated after the lab closed. Please note that the sequence provided by the depositing laboratory may be theoretical/predicted or based on Sanger sequencing results. There may be discrepancies between sequencing results obtained by Addgene and the depositor sequence. If an Addgene verified sequence is not available, please contact before placing your order to request that our lab fully sequence the plasmid.
How to cite: pAc5.1B-lambdaN-HA-DmCCR4_168-552_I was a gift from Elisa Izaurralde (Addgene plasmid # 146612 ; http://n2t.net/addgene:146612 ; RRID:Addgene_146612)
