[The description below was written by a language model from this plasmid's Addgene catalogue record and pLannotate feature annotations shown in this document.]
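Description:
pAc5.1B-lambdaN-HA-DmCCR4_168-552_I is an insect-cell expression plasmid of about 6.6 kb. The catalogue lists its backbone as unknown, but the name and annotated parts point to a pAc5.1-type vector. It is propagated in E. coli through a ColE1/pUC-type origin and selected with ampicillin via the β-lactamase gene and its own promoter. The record lists it as low copy even though the annotated origin is of a high-copy type. No marker for selection in insect cells is annotated, which fits use by transient transfection. Short annotated fragments of a tetracycline resistance gene and SV40 large T antigen appear to be non-functional backbone remnants.

Expression is driven by the strong, constitutive Drosophila melanogaster actin 5C promoter and terminated by an SV40 polyadenylation signal. The insert encodes residues 168–552 of Drosophila CCR4 (the twin gene, CG31137), a deadenylase subunit of the CCR4-NOT complex. The depositor notes four silent changes and one non-silent change relative to the NCBI reference. The annotation tool labels this region as a fragment of human CNOT6L, which simply reflects homology to the human CCR4 orthologue. An HA epitope sits directly upstream of the insert. The lambdaN peptide named in the construct title is not separately annotated but would lie between the promoter and the HA tag. A vector-derived V5 tag is annotated downstream, and the record does not say whether it is translated in frame.

The lambdaN peptide binds BoxB RNA hairpins, so fusions of this kind are typically used in tethering assays that recruit a protein to a BoxB-containing reporter mRNA in Drosophila cells. The HA tag allows detection or immunoprecipitation. The associated study concerns the architecture of the CCR4-NOT complex.
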