Features (pLannotate 1.2.2; 10 found; start..end, strand, type, name):
     56..2568    +  promoter       Ac5 promoter: Drosophila melanogaster actin 5C promoter
   2678..2704    +  CDS            3xHA (fragment): three tandem HA epitope tags
   2717..3874    +  CDS            CNOT6L (fragment): CNO6L_HUMAN - Also known as CCR4B From Homo sapiens (Human).
   3900..3941    +  CDS            V5 tag: epitope tag from simian virus 5
   4041..4175    -  polyA_signal   SV40 poly(A) signal: SV40 polyadenylation signal
   4198..4282    -  CDS            large T antigen (fragment): large T antigen from SV40 (simian virus 40)
   4283..4753    +  CDS            TcR (fragment): tetracycline efflux protein; tet; confers resistance to tetracycline
   4797..5385    -  rep_origin     ori: high-copy-number ColE1/pMB1/pBR322/pUC origin of replication
   5556..6416    -  CDS            AmpR: β-lactamase; bla; confers resistance to ampicillin, carbenicillin, and related antibiotics
   6417..6521    -  promoter       AmpR promoter: bla
>Addgene plasmid #146612 | pAc5.1B-lambdaN-HA-DmCCR4_168-552_I | depositor full sequence | sequence record 289058 | Full Sequence
CTTCAAGGAATTAATTCTATATTCTAAAAACACAAATGATACTTCTAAAAAAAATCATGAATGGCATCAA
CTCTGAATCAAATCTTTGCAGATGCACCTACTTCTCATTTCCACTGTCACATCATTTTTCCAGATCTCGC
TGCCTGTTATGTGGCCCACAAACCAAGACACGTTTTATGGCCATTAAAGCTGGCTGATCGTCGCCAAACA
CCAAATACATATCAATATGTACATTCGAGAAAGAAGCGATCAAAGAAGCGTCTTCGGGCGAGTAGGAGAA
TGCGGAGGAGAAGGAGAACGAGCTGATCTAGTATCTCTCCACAATCCAATGCCAACTGACCAACTGGCCA
TATTCGGAGCAATTTGAAGCCAATTTCCATCGCCTGGCGATCGCTCCATTCTTGGCTATATGTTTTTCAC
CGTTCCCGGGGCCATTTTCAAAGACTCGTCGGTAAGATAAGATTGTGTCACTCGCTGTCTCTCTTCATTT
GTCGAAGAATGCTGAGGAATTTCGCGATGACGTCGGCGAGTATTTTGAAGAATGAGAATAATTTGTATTT
ATACGAAAATCAGTTAGTGGAATTTTCTACAAAAACATGTTATCTATAGATAATTTTGTTGCAAAATATG
TTGACTATGACAAAGATTGTATGTATATACCTTTAATGTATTCTCATTTTCTTATGTATTTATAATGGCA
ATGATGATACTGATGATATTTTAAGATGATGCCAGACCACAGGCTGATTTCTGCGTCTTTTGCCGAACGC
AGTGCATGTGCGGTTGTTGTTTTTTGGAATAGTTTCAATTTTCGGACTGTCCGCTTTGATTTCAGTTTCT
TGGCTTATTCAAAAAGCAAAGTAAAGCCAAAAAAGCGAGATGGCAATACCAAATGCGGCAAAACGGTAGT
GGAAGGAAAGGGGTGCGGGGCAGCGGAAGGAAGGGTGGGGCGGGGCGTGGCGGGGTCTGTGGCTGGGCGC
GACGTCACCGACGTTGGAGCCACTCCTTTGACCATGTGTGCGTGTGTGTATTATTCGTGTCTCGCCACTC
GCCGGTTGTTTTTTTCTTTTTATCTCGCTCTCTCTAGCGCCATCTCGTACGCATGCTCAACGCACCGCAT
GTTGCCGTGTCCTTTATGCGTCATTTTGGCTCGAAATAGGCAATTATTTAAACAAAGATTAGTCAACGAA
AACGCTAAAATAAATAAGTCTACAATATGGTTACTTATTGCCATGTGTGTGCAGCCAACGATAGCAACAA
AAGCAACAACACAGTGGCTTTCCCTCTTTCACTTTTTGTTTGCAAGCGCGTGCGAGCAAGACGGCACGAC
CGGCAAACGCAATTACGCTGACAAAGAGCAGACGAAGTTTTGGCCGAAAAACATCAAGGCGCCTGATACG
AATGCATTTGCAATAACAATTGCGATATTTAATATTGTTTATGAAGCTGTTTGACTTCAAAACACACAAA
AAAAAAAATAAAACAAATTATTTGAAAGAGAATTAGGAATCGGACAGCTTATCGTTACGGGCTAACAGCA
CACCGAGACGAAATAGCTTACCTGACGTCACAGCCTCTGGAAGAACTGCCGCCAAGCAGAGAGAGAGAGA
AAAAGAGGGAGAGCAGCTTAGACCGCATGTGCTTGTGTGTGAGGCGTCTCTCTCTTCGTCTCCTGTTTGC
GCAAACGCATAGACTGCACTGAGAAAATCGATTACCTATTTTTTATGAATGAATATTTGCACTATTACTA
TTCAAAACTATTAAGATAGCAATCACATTCAATAGCCAAATACTATACCACCTGAGCGATGCAACGAAAT
GATCAATTTGAGCAAAAATGCTGCATATTTAGGACGGCATCATTATAGAAATGCTTCTTGCTGTGTACTT
TTCTCTCGTCTGGCAGCTGTTTCGCCGTTATTGTTAAAACCGGCTTAAGTTAGGTGTGTTTTCTACGACT
AGTGATGCCCCTACTAGAAGATGTGTGTTGCACAAATGTCCCTGAATAACCAATTTGAAGTGCAGATAGC
AGTAAACGTAAGCTAATATGAATATTATTTAACTGTAATGTTTTAATATCGCTGGACATTACTAATAAAC
CCACTATAAACACATGTACATATGTATGTTTTGGCATACAATGAGTAGTTGGGGAAAAAATGTGTAAAAG
CACCGTGACCATCACAGCATAAAGATAACCAGCTGAAGTATCGAATATGAGTAACCCCCAAATTGAATCA
CATGCCGCAACTGATAGGACCCATGGAAGTACACTCTTCATGGCGATATACAAGACACACACAAGCACGA
ACACCCAGTTGCGGAGGAAATTCTCCGTAAATGAAAACCCAATCGGCGAACAATTCATACCCATATATGG
TAAAAGTTTTGAACGCGACTTGAGAGCGGAGAGCATTGCGGCTGATAAGGTTTTAGCGCTAAGCGGGCTT
TATAAAACGGGCTGCGGGACCAGTTTTCATATCACTACCGTTTGAGTTCTTGTGCTGTGTGGATACTCCT
CCCGACACAAAGCCGCTCCATCAGCCAGCAGTCGTCTAATCCAGAGACCCCGGATCGGGGTACCAACATG
GACGCACAAACACGACGACGTGAGCGTCGCGCTGAGAAACAAGCTCAATGGAAAGCTGCAAACGGTGGAT
CTCCTCCACATATGGCTTACCCATACGATGTTCCAGATTACGCTCCTCCAAGCTTGATGACCGTGAATCC
ACCGCCCCAGAGGCCCTGGCTGCCACTGGCCAAGCCCAACAAAACGCGACCAGCCTGCATTTTTACGGTC
ATGTGCTATAATGTGCTCTGCGACAAGTACGCGACGCGACAAATGTACGGATACTGTCCGTCGTGGGCGC
TATGCTGGGAGTACCGAAAAAAGTCGATTATCGACGAGATACGGCACTATGCAGCGGACATTATCAGTCT
GCAGGAGATCGAAACGGAGCAATTCTATCACTTCTTCCTGCCGGAACTCAAGAACGATGGATACGAGGGA
ATCTTCTCACCGAAGTCGCGTGCTAAGACTATGTCCGAGCTGGAGAGGAAGTACGTCGATGGCTGTGCGA
TATTCTTCAGGGCGTCCAAGTTTACGCTGATCAAGGAATCACTGATCGAGTTCAATCAGCTGGCAATGGC
CAATGCCGAGGGCTCCGACAACATGCTGAACCGCGTAATGCCTAAGGATAACATCGGTCTGGCCGCACTG
CTCAAGGTGAAGGAGAACGCATGGGAGCCGATGTCCGAGGTGACGCAGATCTCGCAGCCGCTGCTCGTCT
GCACGGCGCACATACACTGGGACCCTGAGTTCTGCGACGTCAAGCTCATCCAGACGATGATGCTTAGCAA
TGAGTTGAAGACGATCATCGACGAGGCGAGCCACAGTTTCCGACCTGGTCACAAGAACGACTCCAATGCT
GTCCAGCTGCTGCTGTGCGGTGACTTCAACTCGCTACCCGATTCAGGCGTTGTGGAGTTTCTCGGCAAGG
GCCGCGTTTCCATGGATCATTTGGACTTCAAGGACATGGGCTACAAGTCCTGCCTGCAGCGGCTGCTCTC
GAACGACACCAACGAGTTTACGCACTCGTTCAAGCCAGCCTCCGCCTACAACGAGGACATCATGCCGCAC
ACCAACTATACGTTCGATTTTAAGGGCATCATCGACTACATTTTCTACACGAAGACGGGCATGGTGCCGC
TGGGCCTGCTGGGTCCTGTCTCCAATGATTGGCTGCGCGAGAATAAGGTTGTTGGATGCCCACATCCGCA
TATACCCTCTGATCACTTCCCACTGCTGGTCGAGCTAGAGCTGATGCATACGGCTAGCCAACAGGCGCCT
CCTAACGGGCTGATCAATCGCCGGTAATCTAGAGGGCCCGCGGTTCGAAGGTAAGCCTATCCCTAACCCT
CTCCTCGGTCTCGATTCTACGCGTACCGGTCATCATCACCATCACCATTGAGTTTAAACCCGCTGATCAG
CCTCGACTGTGCCTTCTAAGGCCTGAGCTCGCTGATCAGCCTCGATCGAGGATCCAGACATGATAAGATA
CATTGATGAGTTTGGACAAACCACAACTAGAATGCAGTGAAAAAAATGCTTTATTTGTGAAATTTGTGAT
GCTATTGCTTTATTTGTAACCATTATAAGCTGCAATAAACAAGTTAACAACAACAATTGCATTCATTTTA
TGTTTCAGGTTCAGGGGGAGGTGTGGGAGGTTTTTTAAAGCAAGTAAAACCTCTACAAATGTGGTATGGC
TGATTATGATCAGTCGACCGATGCCCTTGAGAGCCTTCAACCCAGTCAGCTCCTTCCGGTGGGCGCGGGG
CATGACTATCGTCGCCGCACTTATGACTGTCTTCTTTATCATGCAACTCGTAGGACAGGTGCCGGCAGCG
CTCTGGGTCATTTTCGGCGAGGACCGCTTTCGCTGGAGCGCGACGATGATCGGCCTGTCGCTTGCGGTAT
TCGGAATCTTGCACGCCCTCGCTCAAGCCTTCGTCACTGGTCCCGCCACCAAACGTTTCGGCGAGAAGCA
GGCCATTATCGCCGGCATGGCGGCCGACGCGCTGGGCTACGTCTTGCTGGCGTTCGCGACGCGAGGCTGG
ATGGCCTTCCCCATTATGATTCTTCTCGCTTCCGGCGGCATCGGGATGCCCGCGTTGCAGGCCATGCTGT
CCAGGCAGGTAGATGACGACCATCAGGGACAGCTTCAAGGATCGCTCGCGGCTCTTACCAGCCAGCAAAA
GGCCAGGAACCGTAAAAAGGCCGCGTTGCTGGCGTTTTTCCATAGGCTCCGCCCCCCTGACGAGCATCAC
AAAAATCGACGCTCAAGTCAGAGGTGGCGAAACCCGACAGGACTATAAAGATACCAGGCGTTTCCCCCTG
GAAGCTCCCTCGTGCGCTCTCCTGTTCCGACCCTGCCGCTTACCGGATACCTGTCCGCCTTTCTCCCTTC
GGGAAGCGTGGCGCTTTCTCAATGCTCACGCTGTAGGTATCTCAGTTCGGTGTAGGTCGTTCGCTCCAAG
CTGGGCTGTGTGCACGAACCCCCCGTTCAGCCCGACCGCTGCGCCTTATCCGGTAACTATCGTCTTGAGT
CCAACCCGGTAAGACACGACTTATCGCCACTGGCAGCAGCCACTGGTAACAGGATTAGCAGAGCGAGGTA
TGTAGGCGGTGCTACAGAGTTCTTGAAGTGGTGGCCTAACTACGGCTACACTAGAAGGACAGTATTTGGT
ATCTGCGCTCTGCTGAAGCCAGTTACCTTCGGAAAAAGAGTTGGTAGCTCTTGATCCGGCAAACAAACCA
CCGCTGGTAGCGGTGGTTTTTTTGTTTGCAAGCAGCAGATTACGCGCAGAAAAAAAGGATCTCAAGAAGA
TCCTTTGATCTTTTCTACGGGGTCTGACGCTCAGTGGAACGAAAACTCACGTTAAGGGATTTTGGTCATG
AGATTATCAAAAAGGATCTTCACCTAGATCCTTTTAAATTAAAAATGAAGTTTTAAATCAATCTAAAGTA
TATATGAGTAAACTTGGTCTGACAGTTACCAATGCTTAATCAGTGAGGCACCTATCTCAGCGATCTGTCT
ATTTCGTTCATCCATAGTTGCCTGACTCCCCGTCGTGTAGATAACTACGATACGGGAGGGCTTACCATCT
GGCCCCAGTGCTGCAATGATACCGCGAGACCCACGCTCACCGGCTCCAGATTTATCAGCAATAAACCAGC
CAGCCGGAAGGGCCGAGCGCAGAAGTGGTCCTGCAACTTTATCCGCCTCCATCCAGTCTATTAATTGTTG
CCGGGAAGCTAGAGTAAGTAGTTCGCCAGTTAATAGTTTGCGCAACGTTGTTGCCATTGCTGCAGGCATC
GTGGTGTCACGCTCGTCGTTTGGTATGGCTTCATTCAGCTCCGGTTCCCAACGATCAAGGCGAGTTACAT
GATCCCCCATGTTGTGCAAAAAAGCGGTTAGCTCCTTCGGTCCTCCGATCGTTGTCAGAAGTAAGTTGGC
CGCAGTGTTATCACTCATGGTTATGGCAGCACTGCATAATTCTCTTACTGTCATGCCATCCGTAAGATGC
TTTTCTGTGACTGGTGAGTACTCAACCAAGTCATTCTGAGAATAGTGTATGCGGCGACCGAGTTGCTCTT
GCCCGGCGTCAACACGGGATAATACCGCGCCACATAGCAGAACTTTAAAAGTGCTCATCATTGGAAAACG
TTCTTCGGGGCGAAAACTCTCAAGGATCTTACCGCTGTTGAGATCCAGTTCGATGTAACCCACTCGTGCA
CCCAACTGATCTTCAGCATCTTTTACTTTCACCAGCGTTTCTGGGTGAGCAAAAACAGGAAGGCAAAATG
CCGCAAAAAAGGGAATAAGGGCGACACGGAAATGTTGAATACTCATACTCTTCCTTTTTCAATATTATTG
AAGCATTTATCAGGGTTATTGTCTCATGAGCGGATACATATTTGAATGTATTTAGAAAAATAAACAAATA
GGGGTTCCGCGCACATTTCCCCGAAAAGTGCCACCTGACGTCTAAGAAACCATTATTATCATGACATTAA
CCTATAAAAATAGGCGTATCACGAGGCCCTTTCGT
